Addgene plasmid #73172: pDZ584 pKAN 1x-mCherry
Purpose: Floxed Kanamycin (G418) selection maker; 3' tagging vector used to create C-terminal fusion proteins with 1x-mCherry
Depositing lab: Daniel Zenklusen. Depositing organization: University of Montreal. Publication: The nuclear basket mediates perinuclear mRNA scanning in budding yeast. Saroufim MA, Bensidoun P, Raymond P, Rahman S, Krause MR, Oeffinger M, Zenklusen D. J Cell Biol. 2015 Dec 21;211(6):1131-40. doi: 10.1083/jcb.201503070. PubMed 26694838.
Backbone
  Vector backbone: pKAN
  Backbone size w/o insert (bp): 4821
  Total vector size (bp): 5532
  Vector type: Unspecified
  Selectable markers: Kanamycin (yeast selection with G418)
Growth in bacteria
  Bacterial resistance: Ampicillin, 100 μg/mL
  Growth temperature: 37°C
  Growth strain: DH5alpha
  Copy number: Unknown
Gene/Insert
  Gene/Insert name: 1x-mCherry
  Species: Synthetic
  Insert size (bp): 711
  Cloning method: Restriction Enzyme; 5′ cloning site BamHI (not destroyed); 3′ cloning site BglII (not destroyed)
  Sequencing primers: 5′ TGT AAA ACG ACG GCC AGT
Terms and licenses: Academic/Nonprofit Terms; Industry Terms: Not Available to Industry
How to cite: pDZ584 pKAN 1x-mCherry was a gift from Daniel Zenklusen (Addgene plasmid # 73172 ; http://n2t.net/addgene:73172 ; RRID:Addgene_73172)
