[The description below was written by a language model from this plasmid's Addgene catalogue record and pLannotate feature annotations shown in this document.]
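Description:
pDZ584 pKAN 1x-mCherry is a 5,532 bp template plasmid for C-terminal (3′) tagging of genes with a single copy of mCherry; the associated publication and the yeast-specific parts point to use in budding yeast. It is built on the pKAN backbone, which the feature table shows to be pBluescript-like: a high-copy ColE1/pUC origin and an ampicillin resistance gene (β-lactamase with its own promoter) for propagation and selection in E. coli, an f1 origin, remnants of the lacZα/lac promoter region, and flanking T7 and T3 promoters around fragments of the pBluescript multiple cloning site. No yeast replication origin or centromere is annotated, consistent with a plasmid that serves as a source of an integrating cassette rather than being maintained in yeast.

The payload is a 711 bp synthetic mCherry coding sequence cloned between BamHI and BglII sites, both of which are retained. It has no annotated promoter of its own, so expression depends on in-frame fusion to the 3′ end of a target open reading frame. mCherry is followed by the S. cerevisiae CYC1 terminator, which supplies transcription termination for the tagged gene. Downstream lies a kanMX marker conferring G418 resistance in yeast, flanked by two loxP sites in the same orientation. After integrants are selected, Cre recombinase can therefore excise the marker, leaving a single loxP scar and allowing kanMX to be reused for further modifications. The record does not describe how the cassette is delivered to the target locus. The resulting red fluorescent fusion proteins are expressed from their native loci, which suits them to live-cell imaging and localization studies.
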