Features (pLannotate 1.2.2; 18 found; start..end, strand, type, name):
     17..724     +  CDS            mCherry: mCherry is a basic (constitutively fluorescent) red fluorescent protein published in 2004, derived from Discosoma sp.. It is reported to be a very rapidly-maturing monomer with low acid sensitivity.
    728..766     +  misc_feature   MCS (fragment): pBluescript multiple cloning site
    767..1014    +  terminator     CYC1 terminator: S. cerevisiae CYC1; transcription terminator for CYC1
   1065..1098    -  protein_bind   loxP: Cre-mediated recombination occurs in the 8-bp core sequence (GCATACAT). Cre recombinase
   1153..2509    +  gene           kanMX: yeast selectable marker conferring kanamycin resistance (Wach et al., 1994)
   2572..2605    -  protein_bind   loxP: Cre-mediated recombination occurs in the 8-bp core sequence (GCATACAT). Cre recombinase
   2656..2674    -  promoter       T3 promoter: promoter for bacteriophage T3 RNA polymerase
   2719..2735    -  protein_bind   lac operator: The lac repressor binds to the lac operator to inhibit transcription in E. coli. This inhibition can be relieved by adding lactose or isopropyl-β-D-thiogalactopyranoside (IPTG). lac repressor encoded by lacI
   2743..2773    -  promoter       lac promoter: promoter for the E. coli lac operon
   2788..2809    -  protein_bind   CAP binding site: CAP binding activates transcription in the presence of cAMP. E. coli catabolite activator protein
   2822..2914    -  CDS            lacI (fragment): lac repressor; lacI; The lac repressor binds to the lac operator to inhibit transcription in E. coli. This inhibition can be relieved by adding lactose or isopropyl-β-D-thiogalactopyranoside (IPTG).
   3097..3685    -  rep_origin     ori: high-copy-number ColE1/pMB1/pBR322/pUC origin of replication
   3856..4716    -  CDS            AmpR: β-lactamase; bla; confers resistance to ampicillin, carbenicillin, and related antibiotics
   4717..4821    -  promoter       AmpR promoter: bla
   4848..5276    +  rep_origin     f1 ori (sequence partly withheld): f1 bacteriophage origin of replication; arrow indicates direction of (+) strand synthesis
   5307..5462    -  CDS            lacZα (fragment): LacZα fragment of β-galactosidase; lacZ fragment
   5470..5488    +  promoter       T7 promoter: promoter for bacteriophage T7 RNA polymerase
   5497..6       +  misc_feature   MCS (fragment) (across the origin): pBluescript multiple cloning site
>Addgene plasmid #73172 | pDZ584 pKAN 1x-mCherry | depositor full sequence | sequence record 134594 | pDZ584 pKAN 1x-mCherry sequence 5532 bps
GGATCCGGTCGCCACCATGGTGAGCAAGGGCGAGGAGGATAACATGGCCATCATCAAGGAGTTCATGCGC
TTCAAGGTGCACATGGAGGGCTCCGTGAACGGCCACGAGTTCGAGATCGAGGGCGAGGGCGAGGGCCGCC
CCTACGAGGGCACCCAGACCGCCAAGCTGAAGGTGACCAAGGGTGGCCCCCTGCCCTTCGCCTGGGACAT
CCTGTCCCCTCAGTTCATGTACGGCTCCAAGGCCTACGTGAAGCACCCCGCCGACATCCCCGACTACTTG
AAGCTGTCCTTCCCCGAGGGCTTCAAGTGGGAGCGCGTGATGAACTTCGAGGACGGCGGCGTGGTGACCG
TGACCCAGGACTCCTCCCTGCAGGACGGCGAGTTCATCTACAAGGTGAAGCTGCGCGGCACCAACTTCCC
CTCCGACGGCCCCGTAATGCAGAAGAAGACCATGGGCTGGGAGGCCTCCTCCGAGCGGATGTACCCCGAG
GACGGCGCCCTGAAGGGCGAGATCAAGCAGAGGCTGAAGCTGAAGGACGGCGGCCACTACGACGCTGAGG
TCAAGACCACCTACAAGGCCAAGAAGCCCGTGCAGCTGCCCGGCGCCTACAACGTCAACATCAAGTTGGA
CATCACCTCCCACAACGAGGACTACACCATCGTGGAACAGTACGAACGCGCCGAGGGCCGCCACTCCACC
GGCGGCATGGACGAGCTGTACAAGTAAGAATTCGATATCAAGCTTATCGATACCGTCGACCTCGAGTCAT
GTAATTAGTTATGTCACGCTTACATTCACGCCCTCCCCCCACATCCGCTCTAACCGAAAAGGAAGGAGTT
AGACAACCTGAAGTCTAGGTCCCTATTTATTTTTTTATAGTTATGTTAGTATTAAGAACGTTATTTATAT
TTCAAATTTTTCTTTTTTTTCTGTACAGACGCGTGTACGCATGTAACATTATACTGAAAACCTTGCTTGA
GAAGGTTTTGGGACGCTCGAAGGCTTTAATTTGCGGCCGGTACCCAGCTGAAGCTTCGTACGCTGCAGGT
CGACAACCCTTAATATAACTTCGTATAATGTATGCTATACGAAGTTATTAGGTCTAGAGATCTGTTTAGC
TTGCCTCGTCCCCGCCGGGTCACCCGGCCAGCGACATGGAGGCCCAGAATACCCTCCTTGACAGTCTTGA
CGTGCGCAGCTCAGGGGCATGATGTGACTGTCGCCCGTACATTTAGCCCATACATCCCCATGTATAATCA
TTTGCATCCATACATTTTGATGGCCGCACGGCGCGAAGCAAAAATTACGGCTCCTCGCTGCAGACCTGCG
AGCAGGGAAACGCTCCCCTCACAGACGCGTTGAATTGTCCCCACGCCGCGCCCCTGTAGAGAAATATAAA
AGGTTAGGATTTGCCACTGAGGTTCTTCTTTCATATACTTCCTTTTAAAATCTTGCTAGGATACAGTTCT
CACATCACATCCGAACATAAACAACCATGGGTAAGGAAAAGACTCACGTTTCGAGGCCGCGATTAAATTC
CAACATGGATGCTGATTTATATGGGTATAAATGGGCTCGCGATAATGTCGGGCAATCAGGTGCGACAATC
TATCGATTGTATGGGAAGCCCGATGCGCCAGAGTTGTTTCTGAAACATGGCAAAGGTAGCGTTGCCAATG
ATGTTACAGATGAGATGGTCAGACTAAACTGGCTGACGGAATTTATGCCTCTTCCGACCATCAAGCATTT
TATCCGTACTCCTGATGATGCATGGTTACTCACCACTGCGATCCCCGGCAAAACAGCATTCCAGGTATTA
GAAGAATATCCTGATTCAGGTGAAAATATTGTTGATGCGCTGGCAGTGTTCCTGCGCCGGTTGCATTCGA
TTCCTGTTTGTAATTGTCCTTTTAACAGCGATCGCGTATTTCGTCTCGCTCAGGCGCAATCACGAATGAA
TAACGGTTTGGTTGATGCGAGTGATTTTGATGACGAGCGTAATGGCTGGCCTGTTGAACAAGTCTGGAAA
GAAATGCATAAGCTTTTGCCATTCTCACCGGATTCAGTCGTCACTCATGGTGATTTCTCACTTGATAACC
TTATTTTTGACGAGGGGAAATTAATAGGTTGTATTGATGTTGGACGAGTCGGAATCGCAGACCGATACCA
GGATCTTGCCATCCTATGGAACTGCCTCGGTGAGTTTTCTCCTTCATTACAGAAACGGCTTTTTCAAAAA
TATGGTATTGATAATCCTGATATGAATAAATTGCAGTTTCATTTGATGCTCGATGAGTTTTTCTAATCAG
TACTGACAATAAAAAGATTCTTGTTTTCAAGAACTTGTCATTTGTATAGTTTTTTTATATTGTAGTTGTT
CTATTTTAATCAAATGTTAGCGTGATTTATATTTTTTTTCGCCTCGACATCATCTGCCCAGATGCGAAGT
TAAGTGCGCAGAAAGTAATATCATGCGTCAATCGTATGTGAATGCTGGTCGCTATACTGCTGTCGATTCG
ATACTAACGCCGCCATCCAGTGTCGAAAACGAGCTCTCGAGAACCCTTAATATAACTTCGTATAATGTAT
GCTATACGAAGTTATTAGGTGATATCAGATCCACTAGTGGCCTATGCGGTACCCAGCTTTTGTTCCCTTT
AGTGAGGGTTAATTGCGCGCTTGGCGTAATCATGGTCATAGCTGTTTCCTGTGTGAAATTGTTATCCGCT
CACAATTCCACACAACATACGAGCCGGAAGCATAAAGTGTAAAGCCTGGGGTGCCTAATGAGTGAGCTAA
CTCACATTAATTGCGTTGCGCTCACTGCCCGCTTTCCAGTCGGGAAACCTGTCGTGCCAGCTGCATTAAT
GAATCGGCCAACGCGCGGGGAGAGGCGGTTTGCGTATTGGGCGCTCTTCCGCTTCCTCGCTCACTGACTC
GCTGCGCTCGGTCGTTCGGCTGCGGCGAGCGGTATCAGCTCACTCAAAGGCGGTAATACGGTTATCCACA
GAATCAGGGGATAACGCAGGAAAGAACATGTGAGCAAAAGGCCAGCAAAAGGCCAGGAACCGTAAAAAGG
CCGCGTTGCTGGCGTTTTTCCATAGGCTCCGCCCCCCTGACGAGCATCACAAAAATCGACGCTCAAGTCA
GAGGTGGCGAAACCCGACAGGACTATAAAGATACCAGGCGTTTCCCCCTGGAAGCTCCCTCGTGCGCTCT
CCTGTTCCGACCCTGCCGCTTACCGGATACCTGTCCGCCTTTCTCCCTTCGGGAAGCGTGGCGCTTTCTC
ATAGCTCACGCTGTAGGTATCTCAGTTCGGTGTAGGTCGTTCGCTCCAAGCTGGGCTGTGTGCACGAACC
CCCCGTTCAGCCCGACCGCTGCGCCTTATCCGGTAACTATCGTCTTGAGTCCAACCCGGTAAGACACGAC
TTATCGCCACTGGCAGCAGCCACTGGTAACAGGATTAGCAGAGCGAGGTATGTAGGCGGTGCTACAGAGT
TCTTGAAGTGGTGGCCTAACTACGGCTACACTAGAAGGACAGTATTTGGTATCTGCGCTCTGCTGAAGCC
AGTTACCTTCGGAAAAAGAGTTGGTAGCTCTTGATCCGGCAAACAAACCACCGCTGGTAGCGGTGGTTTT
TTTGTTTGCAAGCAGCAGATTACGCGCAGAAAAAAAGGATCTCAAGAAGATCCTTTGATCTTTTCTACGG
GGTCTGACGCTCAGTGGAACGAAAACTCACGTTAAGGGATTTTGGTCATGAGATTATCAAAAAGGATCTT
CACCTAGATCCTTTTAAATTAAAAATGAAGTTTTAAATCAATCTAAAGTATATATGAGTAAACTTGGTCT
GACAGTTACCAATGCTTAATCAGTGAGGCACCTATCTCAGCGATCTGTCTATTTCGTTCATCCATAGTTG
CCTGACTCCCCGTCGTGTAGATAACTACGATACGGGAGGGCTTACCATCTGGCCCCAGTGCTGCAATGAT
ACCGCGAGACCCACGCTCACCGGCTCCAGATTTATCAGCAATAAACCAGCCAGCCGGAAGGGCCGAGCGC
AGAAGTGGTCCTGCAACTTTATCCGCCTCCATCCAGTCTATTAATTGTTGCCGGGAAGCTAGAGTAAGTA
GTTCGCCAGTTAATAGTTTGCGCAACGTTGTTGCCATTGCTACAGGCATCGTGGTGTCACGCTCGTCGTT
TGGTATGGCTTCATTCAGCTCCGGTTCCCAACGATCAAGGCGAGTTACATGATCCCCCATGTTGTGCAAA
AAAGCGGTTAGCTCCTTCGGTCCTCCGATCGTTGTCAGAAGTAAGTTGGCCGCAGTGTTATCACTCATGG
TTATGGCAGCACTGCATAATTCTCTTACTGTCATGCCATCCGTAAGATGCTTTTCTGTGACTGGTGAGTA
CTCAACCAAGTCATTCTGAGAATAGTGTATGCGGCGACCGAGTTGCTCTTGCCCGGCGTCAATACGGGAT
AATACCGCGCCACATAGCAGAACTTTAAAAGTGCTCATCATTGGAAAACGTTCTTCGGGGCGAAAACTCT
CAAGGATCTTACCGCTGTTGAGATCCAGTTCGATGTAACCCACTCGTGCACCCAACTGATCTTCAGCATC
TTTTACTTTCACCAGCGTTTCTGGGTGAGCAAAAACAGGAAGGCAAAATGCCGCAAAAAAGGGAATAAGG
GCGACACGGAAATGTTGAATACTCATACTCTTCCTTTTTCAATATTATTGAAGCATTTATCAGGGTTATT
GTCTCATGAGCGGATACATATTTGAATGTATTTAGAAAAATAAACAAATAGGGGTTCCGCGCACATTTCC
CCGAAAAGTGCCACCTG
[124 nt withheld, positions 4848-4971]
C
[91 nt withheld, positions 4973-5063]
A
[49 nt withheld, positions 5065-5113]
CCTTTGACGTTGGAGTCCACGTTCTTT
[37 nt withheld, positions 5141-5177]
ACCCTATCTCGGTCTATTCTTTTGATTTATAAGGGATTTTGCCGATTTCGGCCTATTGGTTAAAAAATGA
GCTGATTTAACAAAAATTTAACGCGAATTTTAACAAAATATTAACGCTTACAATTTCCATTCGCCATTCA
GGCTGCGCAACTGTTGGGAAGGGCGATCGGTGCGGGCCTCTTCGCTATTACGCCAGCTGGCGAAAGGGGG
ATGTGCTGCAAGGCGATTAAGTTGGGTAACGCCAGGGTTTTCCCAGTCACGACGTTGTAAAACGACGGCC
AGTGAGCGCGCGTAATACGACTCACTATAGGGCGAATTGGAGCTCCACCGCGGTGGCGGCCGCTCTAGAA
CTAGT
