>Addgene plasmid #73172 | pDZ584 pKAN 1x-mCherry | addgene partial sequence | sequence record 138485 | M13pUC-Fwd 5'-CCCAGTCACGACGTTGTAAAACG-3'
GACTCACTATAGGGCGAATTGGAGCTCCACCGCGGTGGCGGCCGCTCTAGAACTAGTGGATCCGGTCGCC
ACCATGGTGAGCAAGGGCGAGGAGGATAACATGGCCATCATCAAGGAGTTCATGCGCTTCAAGGTGCACA
TGGAGGGCTCCGTGAACGGCCACGAGTTCGAGATCGAGGGCGAGGGCGAGGGCCGCCCCTACGAGGGCAC
CCAGACCGCCAAGCTGAAGGTGACCAAGGGTGGCCCCCTGCCCTTCGCCTGGGACATCCTGTCCCCTCAG
TTCATGTACGGCTCCAAGGCCTACGTGAAGCACCCCGCCGACATCCCCGACTACTTGAAGCTGTCCTTCC
CCGAGGGCTTCAAGTGGGAGCGCGTGATGAACTTCGAGGACGGCGGCGTGGTGACCGTGACCCAGGACTC
CTCCCTGCAGGACGGCGAGTTCATCTACAAGGTGAAGCTGCGCGGCACCAACTTCCCCTCCGACGGCCCC
GTAATGCAGAAGAAGACCATGGGCTGGGAGGCCTCCTCCGAGCGGATGTACCCCGAGGACGGCGCCCTGA
AGGGCGAGATCAAGCAGAGGCTGAAGCTGAAGGACGGCGGCCACTACGACGCTGAGGTCAAGACCACCTA
CAAGGCCAAGAAGCCCGTGCAGCTGCCCGGCGCCTACAACGTCAACATCAAGTTGGACATCACCTCCCAC
AACGAGGACTACACCATCGTGGAACAGTACGAACGCGCCGAGGGCCGCCACTCCACCGGCGGCATGGACG
AGCTGTACAAGTAAGAATTCGATATCAAGCTTATCGATACCGTCGACCTCGAGTCATGTAATTAGTTATG
TCACGCTTACATTCACGCCCTCCCCCCACATCCGCTCTAACCGAAAAGGAAGGAGTTAGACA
